Addgene plasmid #131614: Opie2-NeoR
Purpose: Expresses NeoR and dsRed.
Depositing lab: Omar Akbari. Depositing organization: University of California, San Diego (UCSD). Publication: A drug-inducible sex-separation technique for insects. Kandul NP, Liu J, Hsu AD, Hay BA, Akbari OS. Nat Commun. 2020 Apr 30;11(1):2106. doi: 10.1038/s41467-020-16020-2. PubMed 32355156.
Backbone
  Vector backbone: PiggyBac
  Backbone size w/o insert (bp): 5200
  Total vector size (bp): 8826
  Vector type: Insect Expression
Growth in bacteria
  Bacterial resistance: Ampicillin, 100 μg/mL
  Growth temperature: 37°C
  Growth strain: DH5alpha
  Copy number: High Copy
Gene/Insert 1
  Gene/Insert name: NeoR
  Species: Synthetic
  Promoter: Opie2
  Cloning method: Gibson Cloning
  Sequencing primers: 5′ ctggtgttaattaaATGATTGAACAAGATGG; 3′ GTTTCGAGGTCGAagatctTCAGAAGAACTCG
Gene/Insert 2
  Gene/Insert name: dsRed
  Species: Synthetic
  Promoter: hr5Ie1
  Cloning method: Gibson Cloning
  Sequencing primers: 5′ actggcggcgacaagatcgtgaacaaccaagtg; 3′ gcggccgctacaggaacaggtggtg
Terms and licenses: Academic/Nonprofit Terms; Industry Terms: Not Available to Industry
How to cite: Opie2-NeoR was a gift from Omar Akbari (Addgene plasmid # 131614 ; http://n2t.net/addgene:131614 ; RRID:Addgene_131614)
