[The description below was written by a language model from this plasmid's Addgene catalogue record and pLannotate feature annotations shown in this document.]
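Description:
Opie2-NeoR is a piggyBac-based insect expression and transgenesis plasmid of roughly 8.8 kb that carries two independent, divergently oriented expression cassettes. It is maintained in E. coli as a high-copy plasmid through a ColE1/pUC-type origin and selected with ampicillin via the β-lactamase gene and its native promoter. The annotation does not label the piggyBac terminal repeats explicitly. However, short fragments of the baculovirus FP25 and LEF-9 genes lie on either side of the cargo. These are typical of the AcMNPV-derived sequence around the original piggyBac element, which fits the stated backbone. Other small hits (lac promoter and operator, lacZα, pUC multiple cloning site, and bom, rop, lacI and RSF ori fragments) appear to be remnants of the cloning vector rather than functional parts.

The first cassette places the Tn5 aminoglycoside phosphotransferase gene (NeoR/KanR) under the OpIE-2 immediate-early promoter from the Orgyia pseudotsugata baculovirus, a strong constitutive insect promoter, and ends it with an SV40 polyadenylation signal. A short IE2 coding fragment lies between the promoter and NeoR. This gene confers resistance to neomycin and G418 in expressing cells or animals. The second cassette, on the opposite strand, uses the AcMNPV hr5 enhancer fused to the IE1 promoter to drive DsRed, followed by SV40 3′ sequence and a poly(A) signal. It provides a red fluorescent marker for identifying transgenic individuals.

The associated publication describes a drug-inducible sex-separation technique for insects, so the plasmid most likely provides a constitutively expressed drug-resistance transgene in that work. The record does not state the target insect species or any sex-specific regulatory element in this particular construct.
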