Features (pLannotate 1.2.2; 24 found; start..end, strand, type, name):
      1..87      +  rep_origin     RSF ori (fragment): Plasmids containing the RSF 1030 origin of replication can be propagated in E. coli cells that contain additional plasmids with compatible origins.
     89..181     +  CDS            lacI (fragment): lac repressor; lacI; The lac repressor binds to the lac operator to inhibit transcription in E. coli. This inhibition can be relieved by adding lactose or isopropyl-β-D-thiogalactopyranoside (IPTG).
    194..215     +  protein_bind   CAP binding site: CAP binding activates transcription in the presence of cAMP. E. coli catabolite activator protein
    230..260     +  promoter       lac promoter: promoter for the E. coli lac operon
    268..284     +  protein_bind   lac operator: The lac repressor binds to the lac operator to inhibit transcription in E. coli. This inhibition can be relieved by adding lactose or isopropyl-β-D-thiogalactopyranoside (IPTG). lac repressor encoded by lacI
    317..355     +  misc_feature   MCS (fragment): pUC18/19 multiple cloning site
    348..488     -  CDS            FP (fragment): FP25_NPVAC - Experimental evidence at protein level: Swiss-Prot protein existence level 1. From Autographa californica nuclear polyhedrosis virus (AcMNPV).
   1212..1333    -  polyA_signal   SV40 poly(A) signal: SV40 polyadenylation signal
   1356..1439    -  CDS            large T antigen (fragment): large T antigen from SV40 (simian virus 40)
   1454..2134    -  CDS            DsRed1: wild-type DsRed mammalian codon-optimized
   2145..2736    -  promoter       IE1 promoter: promoter of the ie1 gene from the baculovirus Autographa californica
   2740..3222    -  enhancer       hr5 enhancer: Autographa californica hr5; baculovirus early transcription enhancer
   3237..3697    +  promoter       OpIE-2 promoter (fragment): immediate-early gene 2 from the Orgyia pseudotsugata multicapsid nucleopolyhedrovirus; strong constitutive baculovirus promoter for insect cell expression
   3711..3776    +  CDS            IE2 (fragment): VIE2_NPVOP - Protein inferred from homology: Swiss-Prot protein existence level 3. RING-finger E3 ubiquitin ligase that plays an important regulatory role during the initial stages of infection. Migrates to specific nuclear foci early in infection supposely to prepare the sites for viral replication by targeting and ubiquitinating host proteins. From Orgyia pseudotsugata multicapsid polyhedrosis virus (OpMNPV).
   3785..4579    +  CDS            NeoR/KanR: aminoglycoside phosphotransferase from Tn5; aph(3')-II (or nptII); confers resistance to neomycin, kanamycin, and G418 (Geneticin®)
   4596..4730    +  polyA_signal   SV40 poly(A) signal: SV40 polyadenylation signal
   5830..6033    -  CDS            FP (fragment): FP25_NPVAC - Experimental evidence at protein level: Swiss-Prot protein existence level 1. From Autographa californica nuclear polyhedrosis virus (AcMNPV).
   6060..6527    +  CDS            LEF-9 (fragment): LEF9_NPVAC - Experimental evidence at protein level: Swiss-Prot protein existence level 1. Component of the viral DNA-dependent RNA polymerase which is composed of four equimolar subunits of LEF-4, LEF-8, LEF-9, and p47. Plays an essential role in late and very late gene expression. From Autographa californica nuclear polyhedrosis virus (AcMNPV).
   6531..6685    +  CDS            lacZα (fragment): LacZα fragment of β-galactosidase; lacZ fragment
   6691..6790    -  misc_feature   bom (fragment): basis of mobility region from pBR322
   6892..6927    -  CDS            rop (fragment): Rop protein, which maintains plasmids at low copy number; rop
   7022..7126    +  promoter       AmpR promoter: bla
   7127..7987    +  CDS            AmpR: β-lactamase; bla; confers resistance to ampicillin, carbenicillin, and related antibiotics
   8158..8746    +  rep_origin     ori: high-copy-number ColE1/pMB1/pBR322/pUC origin of replication
>Addgene plasmid #131614 | Opie2-NeoR | addgene full sequence | sequence record 258113 | Addgene NGS Result
ACCGTATTACCGCCTTTGAGTGAGCTGATACCGCTCGCCGCAGCCGAACGACCGAGCGCAGCGAGTCAGT
GAGCGAGGAAGCGGAAGAGCGCCCAATACGCAAACCGCCTCTCCCCGCGCGTTGGCCGATTCATTAATGC
AGCTGGCACGACAGGTTTCCCGACTGGAAAGCGGGCAGTGAGCGCAACGCAATTAATGTGAGTTAGCTCA
CTCATTAGGCACCCCAGGCTTTACACTTTATGCTTCCGGCTCGTATGTTGTGTGGAATTGTGAGCGGATA
ACAATTTCACACAGGAAACAGCTATGACATGATTACGAATTCGAGCTCGGTACCCGGGGATCCTCTAGAG
TCGACGCTCGCGCGACTTGGTTTGCCATTCTTTAGCGCGCGTCGCGTCACACAGCTTGGCCACAATGTGG
TTTTTGTCAAACGAAGATTCTATGACGTGTTTAAAGTTTAGGTCGAGTAAAGCGCAAATCTTTTTTAACC
CTAGAAAGATAGTCTGCGTAAAATTGACGCATGCATTCTTGAAATATTGCTCTCTCTTTCTAAATAGCGC
GAATCCGTCGCTGTGCATTTAGGACATCTCAGTCGCCGCTTGGAGCTCCCGTGAGGCGTGCTTGTCAATG
CGGTAAGTGTCACTGATTTTGAACTATAACGACCGCGTGAGTCAAAATGACGCATGATTATCTTTTACGT
GACTTTTAAGATTTAACTCATACGATAATTATATTGTTATTTCATGTTCTACTTACGTGATAACTTATTA
TATATATATTTTCTTGTTATAGATATCGTGACTAATATATAATAAAATGGGTAGTTCTTTAGACGATGAG
CATATCCTCTCTGCTCTTCTGCAAAGCGATGACGAGCTTGTTGGTGAGGATTCTGACAGTGAAATATCAG
ATCACGTAAGTGAAGATGACGTCCAGAGCGATACAGAAGAAGCGTTTATAGATGAGGTACATGAAGTGCA
GCCAACGTCAAGCGGTAGTGAAATATTAGACGAACAAAATGTTATTGAACAACCAGGTTCTTCATTGGCT
TCTAACAGAATCTTGACCTTGCCACAGAGGACTATTAGAGGTAAGAATAAACATTGTTGGTCAACTTCAA
AGTCCACGAGGCGTAGCCGAGTCTCTGCACTGAACATTGTCAGATCCGAGATCGGCCGGCCTAGGCGCGC
CGTACGCGTATCGATAAGCTTTAAGATACATTGATGAGTTTGGACAAACCACAACTAGAATGCAGTGAAA
AAAATGCTTTATTTGTGAAATTTGTGATGCTATTGCTTTATTTGTAACCATTATAAGCTGCAATAAACAA
GTTAACAACAACAATTGCATTCATTTTATGTTTCAGGTTCAGGGGGAGGTGTGGGAGGTTTTTTAAAGCA
AGTAAAACCTCTACAAATGTGGTATGGCTGATTATGATCTAGAGTCGCGGCCGCTACAGGAACAGGTGGT
GGCGGCCCTCGGTGCGCTCGTACTGCTCCACGATGGTGTAGTCCTCGTTGTGGGAGGTGATGTCCAGCTT
GGAGTCCACGTAGTAGTAGCCGGGCAGCTGCACGGGCTTCTTGGCCATGTAGATGGACTTGAACTCCACC
AGGTAGTGGCCGCCGTCCTTCAGCTTCAGGGCCTTGTGGATCTCGCCCTTCAGCACGCCGTCGCGGGGGT
ACAGGCGCTCGGTGGAGGCCTCCCAGCCCATGGTCTTCTTCTGCATTACGGGGCCGTCGGAGGGGAAGTT
CACGCCGATGAACTTCACCTTGTAGATGAAGCAGCCGTCCTGCAGGGAGGAGTCCTGGGTCACGGTCACC
ACGCCGCCGTCCTCGAAGTTCATCACGCGCTCCCACTTGAAGCCCTCGGGGAAGGACAGCTTCTTGTAGT
CGGGGATGTCGGCGGGGTGCTTCACGTACACCTTGGAGCCGTACTGGAACTGGGGGGACAGGATGTCCCA
GGCGAAGGGCAGGGGGCCGCCCTTGGTCACCTTCAGCTTCACGGTGTTGTGGCCCTCGTAGGGGCGGCCC
TCGCCCTCGCCCTCGATCTCGAACTCGTGGCCGTTCACGGTGCCCTCCATGCGCACCTTGAAGCGCATGA
ACTCCTTGATGACGTTCTTGGAGGAGCGCACCATCTCGAGGTCACTTGGTTGTTCACGATCTTGTCGCCG
CCAGTGTCAACTTGCAACTGAAACAATATCCAACATGAACGTCAATTTATACTGCCCTAATGGCGAACAC
GATAACAATATTTCTTTTATTATGCCCTCTAAAACCAACGCGGTTATCGTTTATTTATTCAAATTAGATA
TAGAACATCCGCCGACATACAATGTTAATGCAAAAACGCGTTTGGTGAGCGGATACGAAAACAGTCGGCC
GATAAACATTAATCTGAGGTCGATAACACCGTCCTTGAACGGAACACGAGGAGCGTACGTGATCAGCTGC
ATTCGCGCGCCGCGCCTTTATCGAGATTTATTTGCATACAACAAGTACACTGCGCCGTTGGGATTTGTGG
TAACGCGCACACATGCAGAGCTGCAAGTGTGGCACATTTTGTCTGTGCGCAAAACCTTTGAAGCCAAAAG
TACGAGGTCCGTTACGGGCATGCTAGCGCACACGGACAATGGACCCGACAAATTCTACGCCAAGGATTTA
ATGATAATGTCGGGCAACGTATCCGTTCATTTTATCAATAACCTACAAAAATGTCGCGCGCATCACAAAG
ACATCGACGCGCGTAGAATTCTACCCGTAAAGCGAGTTTAGTTATGAGCCATGTGCAAAACATGACATCA
GCTTTTATTTTTATAACAAATGACATCATTTCTTGATTGTGTTTTACACGTAGAATTCTACTCGTAAAGC
GAGTTCAGTTTTGAAAAACAAATGACATCATCTTTTTGATTGTGCTTTACAAGTAGAATTCTACCCGTAA
ATCAAGTTCGGTTTTGAAAAACAAATGAGTCATATTGTATGATATCATATTGCAAAACAAATGACTCATC
AATCGATCGTGCGTTACACGTAGAATTCTACTCGTAAAGCGAGTTTATGAGCCGTGTGCAAAACATGACA
TCATCTCGATTTGAAAAACAAATGACATCATCCACTGATCGTGCGTTACAAGTAGAATTCTACTCGTAAA
GCCAGTTCGGTTATGAGCCGTGTGCAAAACATGACATCAGCTTATGACTCATACTTGATTGTGTTTTACG
CGGTTTAAACGCGCCCATACTCGGTGGCCTCCCCACCACCAACTTTTTTGCACTGCAAAAAAACACGCTT
TTGCACGCGGGCCCATACATAGTACAAACTCTACGTTTCGTAGACTATTTTACATAAATAGTCTACACCG
TTGTATACGCTCCAAATACACTACCACACATTGAACCTTTTTGCAGTGCAAAAAAGTACGTGTCGGCAGT
CACGTAGGCCGGCCTTATCGGGTCGCGTCCTGTCACGTACGAATCACATTATCGGACCGGACGAGTGTTG
TCTTATCGTGACAGGACGCCAGCTTCCTGTGTTGCTAACCGCAGCCGGACGCAACTCCTTATCGGAACAG
GACGCGCCTCCATATCAGCCGCGCGTTATCTCATGCGCGTGACCGGACACGAGGCGCCCGTCCCGCTTAT
CGCGCCTATAAATACAGCCCGCAACGATCTGGTAAACACAGTTGAACAGCATCTGTTACAGCGACACAAC
ATGAGCCGGTCCAACAACGCCAACGCGCCCACGCCATCCAACCGCCGCCGCAACCTGTCTCTGGTGTTAA
TTAAATGATTGAACAAGATGGATTGCACGCAGGTTCTCCGGCCGCTTGGGTGGAGAGGCTATTCGGCTAT
GACTGGGCACAACAGACAATCGGCTGCTCTGATGCCGCCGTGTTCCGGCTGTCAGCGCAGGGGCGCCCGG
TTCTTTTTGTCAAGACCGACCTGTCCGGTGCCCTGAATGAACTGCAAGACGAGGCAGCGCGGCTATCGTG
GCTGGCCACGACGGGCGTTCCTTGCGCAGCTGTGCTCGACGTTGTCACTGAAGCGGGAAGGGACTGGCTG
CTATTGGGCGAAGTGCCGGGGCAGGATCTCCTGTCATCTCACCTTGCTCCTGCCGAGAAAGTATCCATCA
TGGCTGATGCAATGCGGCGGCTGCATACGCTTGATCCGGCTACCTGCCCATTCGACCACCAAGCGAAACA
TCGCATCGAGCGAGCACGTACTCGGATGGAAGCCGGTCTTGTCGATCAGGATGATCTGGACGAAGAGCAT
CAGGGGCTCGCGCCAGCCGAACTGTTCGCCAGGCTCAAGGCGAGCATGCCCGACGGCGAGGATCTCGTCG
TGACCCATGGCGATGCCTGCTTGCCGAATATCATGGTGGAAAATGGCCGCTTTTCTGGATTCATCGACTG
TGGCCGGCTGGGTGTGGCGGACCGCTATCAGGACATAGCGTTGGCTACCCGTGATATTGCTGAAGAGCTT
GGCGGCGAATGGGCTGACCGCTTCCTCGTGCTTTACGGTATCGCCGCTCCCGATTCGCAGCGCATCGCCT
TCTATCGCCTTCTTGACGAGTTCTTCTGAAGATCTTCGACCTCGAAACTTGTTTATTGCAGCTTATAATG
GTTACAAATAAAGCAATAGCATCACAAATTTCACAAATAAAGCATTTTTTTCACTGCATTCTAGTTGTGG
TTTGTCCAAACTCATCAATGTATCTTATCATGTCTGGATCATGTCGAGGGGGGGCCCGATTTAAATAAAC
CCCGGGCGAGCTCGAATTAACCATTGTGGGAACCGTGCGATCAAACAAACGCGAGATACCGGAAGTACTG
AAAAACAGTCGCTCCAGGCCAGTGGGAACATCGATGTTTTGTTTTGACGGACCCCTTACTCTCGTCTCAT
ATAAACCGAAGCCAGCTAAGATGGTATACTTATTATCATCTTGTGATGAGGATGCTTCTATCAACGAAAG
TACCGGTAAACCGCAAATGGTTATGTATTATAATCAAACTAAAGGCGGAGTGGACACGCTAGACCAAATG
TGTTCTGTGATGACCTGCAGTAGGAAGACGAATAGGTGGCCTATGGCATTATTGTACGGAATGATAAACA
TTGCCTGCATAAATTCTTTTATTATATACAGCCATAATGTCAGTAGCAAGGGAGAAAAGGTTCAAAGTCG
CAAAAAATTTATGAGAAACCTTTACATGAGCCTGACGTCATCGTTTATGCGTAAGCGTTTAGAAGCTCCT
ACTTTGAAGAGATATTTGCGCGATAATATCTCTAATATTTTGCCAAATGAAGTGCCTGGTACATCAGATG
ACAGTACTGAAGAGCCAGTAATGAAAAAACGTACTTACTGTACTTACTGCCCCTCTAAAATAAGGCGAAA
GGCAAATGCATCGTGCAAAAAATGCAAAAAAGTTATTTGTCGAGAGCATAATATTGATATGTGCCAAAGT
TGTTTCTGACTGACTAATAAGTATAATTTGTTTCTATTATGTATAAGTTAAGCTAATTACTTATTTTATA
ATACAACATGACTGTTTTTAAAGTACAAAATAAGTTTATTTTTGTAAAAGAGAGAATGTTTAAAAGTTTT
GTTACTTTATAGAAGAAATTTTGAGTTTTTGTTTTTTTTTAATAAATAAATAAACATAAATAAATTGTTT
GTTGAATTTATTATTAGTATGTAAGTGTAAATATAATAAAACTTAATATCTATTCAAATTAATAAATAAA
CCTCGATATACAGACCGATAAAACACATGCGTCAATTTTACGCATGATTATCTTTAACGTACGTCACAAT
ATGATTATCTTTCTAGGGTTAAATAATAGTTTCTAATTTTTTTATTATTCAGCCTGCTGTCGTGAATACC
GTATATCTCAACGCTGTCTGTGAGATTGTCGTATTCTAGCCTTTTTAGTTTTTCGCTCATCGACTTGATA
TTGTCCGACACATTTTCGTCGATTTGCGTTTTGATCAAAGACTTGAGCAGAGACACGTTAATCAACTGTT
CAAATTGATCCATATTAACGATATCAACCCGATGCGTATATGGTGCGTAAAATATATTTTTTAACCCTCT
TATACTTTGCACTCTGCGTTAATACGCGTTCGTGTACAGACGTAATCATGTTTTCTTTTTTGGATAAAAC
TCCTACTGAGTTTGACCTCATATTAGACCCTCACAAGTTGCAAAACGTGGCATTTTTTACCAATGAAGAA
TTTAAAGTTATTTTAAAAAATTTCATCACAGATTTAAAGAAGAACCAAAAATTAAATTATTTCAACAGTT
TAATCGACCAGTTAATCAACGTGTACACAGACGCGTCGGCAAAAAACACGCAGCCCGACGTGTTGGCTAA
AATTATTAAATCAACTTGTGTTATAGTCACGGATTTGCCGTCCAACGTGTTCCTCAAAAAGTTGAAGACC
AACAAGTTTACGGACACTATTAATTATTTGATTTTGCCCCACTTCATTTTGTGGGATCACAATTTTGTTA
TATTTTTAAACAAAGCTTGGCACTGGCCGTCGTTTTACAACGTCGTGACTGGGAAAACCCTGGCGTTACC
CAACTTAATCGCCTTGCAGCACATCCCCCTTTCGCCAGCTGGCGTAATAGCGAAGAGGCCCGCACCGATC
GCCCTTCCCAACAGTTGCGCAGCCTGAATGGCGAATGGCGCCTGATGCGGTATTTTCTCCTTACGCATCT
GTGCGGTATTTCACACCGCATATGGTGCACTCTCAGTACAATCTGCTCTGATGCCGCATAGTTAAGCCAG
CCCCGACACCCGCCAACACCCGCTGACGCGCCCTGACGGGCTTGTCTGCTCCCGGCATCCGCTTACAGAC
AAGCTGTGACCGTCTCCGGGAGCTGCATGTGTCAGAGGTTTTCACCGTCATCACCGAAACGCGCGAGACG
AAAGGGCCTCGTGATACGCCTATTTTTATAGGTTAATGTCATGATAATAATGGTTTCTTAGACGTCAGGT
GGCACTTTTCGGGGAAATGTGCGCGGAACCCCTATTTGTTTATTTTTCTAAATACATTCAAATATGTATC
CGCTCATGAGACAATAACCCTGATAAATGCTTCAATAATATTGAAAAAGGAAGAGTATGAGTATTCAACA
TTTCCGTGTCGCCCTTATTCCCTTTTTTGCGGCATTTTGCCTTCCTGTTTTTGCTCACCCAGAAACGCTG
GTGAAAGTAAAAGATGCTGAAGATCAGTTGGGTGCACGAGTGGGTTACATCGAACTGGATCTCAACAGCG
GTAAGATCCTTGAGAGTTTTCGCCCCGAAGAACGTTTTCCAATGATGAGCACTTTTAAAGTTCTGCTATG
TGGCGCGGTATTATCCCGTATTGACGCCGGGCAAGAGCAACTCGGTCGCCGCATACACTATTCTCAGAAT
GACTTGGTTGAGTACTCACCAGTCACAGAAAAGCATCTTACGGATGGCATGACAGTAAGAGAATTATGCA
GTGCTGCCATAACCATGAGTGATAACACTGCGGCCAACTTACTTCTGACAACGATCGGAGGACCGAAGGA
GCTAACCGCTTTTTTGCACAACATGGGGGATCATGTAACTCGCCTTGATCGTTGGGAACCGGAGCTGAAT
GAAGCCATACCAAACGACGAGCGTGACACCACGATGCCTGTAGCAATGGCAACAACGTTGCGCAAACTAT
TAACTGGCGAACTACTTACTCTAGCTTCCCGGCAACAATTAATAGACTGGATGGAGGCGGATAAAGTTGC
AGGACCACTTCTGCGCTCGGCCCTTCCGGCTGGCTGGTTTATTGCTGATAAATCTGGAGCCGGTGAGCGT
GGGTCTCGCGGTATCATTGCAGCACTGGGGCCAGATGGTAAGCCCTCCCGTATCGTAGTTATCTACACGA
CGGGGAGTCAGGCAACTATGGATGAACGAAATAGACAGATCGCTGAGATAGGTGCCTCACTGATTAAGCA
TTGGTAACTGTCAGACCAAGTTTACTCATATATACTTTAGATTGATTTAAAACTTCATTTTTAATTTAAA
AGGATCTAGGTGAAGATCCTTTTTGATAATCTCATGACCAAAATCCCTTAACGTGAGTTTTCGTTCCACT
GAGCGTCAGACCCCGTAGAAAAGATCAAAGGATCTTCTTGAGATCCTTTTTTTCTGCGCGTAATCTGCTG
CTTGCAAACAAAAAAACCACCGCTACCAGCGGTGGTTTGTTTGCCGGATCAAGAGCTACCAACTCTTTTT
CCGAAGGTAACTGGCTTCAGCAGAGCGCAGATACCAAATACTGTTCTTCTAGTGTAGCCGTAGTTAGGCC
ACCACTTCAAGAACTCTGTAGCACCGCCTACATACCTCGCTCTGCTAATCCTGTTACCAGTGGCTGCTGC
CAGTGGCGATAAGTCGTGTCTTACCGGGTTGGACTCAAGACGATAGTTACCGGATAAGGCGCAGCGGTCG
GGCTGAACGGGGGGTTCGTGCACACAGCCCAGCTTGGAGCGAACGACCTACACCGAACTGAGATACCTAC
AGCGTGAGCTATGAGAAAGCGCCACGCTTCCCGAAGGGAGAAAGGCGGACAGGTATCCGGTAAGCGGCAG
GGTCGGAACAGGAGAGCGCACGAGGGAGCTTCCAGGGGGAAACGCCTGGTATCTTTATAGTCCTGTCGGG
TTTCGCCACCTCTGACTTGAGCGTCGATTTTTGTGATGCTCGTCAGGGGGGCGGAGCCTATGGAAAAACG
CCAGCAACGCGGCCTTTTTACGGTTCCTGGCCTTTTGCTGGCCTTTTGCTCACATGTTCTTTCCTGCGTT
ATCCCCTGATTCTGTGGATA
